>Addgene plasmid #153140 | Flag-FOXN4 | addgene full sequence | sequence record 305134 | Addgene NGS Result
CGCCATTCTGCCTGGGGACGTCGGAGCAAGCTTGATTTAGGTGACACTATAGAATACAAGCTACTTGTTC
TTTTTGCAGGATCAGCCACCATGGATTACAAGGACGACGACGATAAGGGATCCCATCGATTCGAATTCAT
AGAAAGTGACACCTCATCCATAATGTCAGGAATTATTCGAAACTCAGGGCAAAATCACCACCCCTCTCGA
CAGGAATACAGGCTTCTAGCCACCACCAGCGATGATGACCTTCCCGGGGACCTGCAGTCGCTGTCGTGGC
TCACGGCGGTGGATGTGCCTCGGCTGCAGCAGATGGCAAGTGGCCGCGTGGACCTGGGTGGCCCCTGCGT
GCCACATCCACACCCAGGTGCCTTGGCTGGGGTGGCCGACCTGCATGTGGGAGCCACTCCAAGTCCCCTT
CTCCATGGCCCAGCAGGCATGGCCCCCCGAGGCATGCCAGGTCTGGGCCCCATAACTGGCCACAGAGACA
GCATGAGCCAGTTCCCCGTGGGGGGCCAGCCCTCATCTGGGCTGCAGGACCCGCCGCATCTGTACTCACC
TGCCACCCAACCACAGTTCCCGCTCCCCCCGGGTGCCCAGCAGTGCCCTCCTGTGGGCCTCTATGGCCCC
CCATTTGGGGTGCGGCCCCCCTACCCCCAGCCCCACGTGGCTGTGCATTCATCTCAAGAACTGCACCCCA
AACACTACCCCAAGCCCATCTACTCGTACAGCTGTCTGATCGCCATGGCCCTGAAGAACAGCAAGACAGG
CAGCCTGCCTGTGAGCGAGATCTACAGCTTCATGAAGGAGCACTTCCCCTACTTCAAGACGGCCCCCGAC
GGGTGGAAGAACTCGGTGCGGCACAACCTGTCTCTGAACAAGTGCTTCGAGAAGGTGGAGAACAAGATGA
GCGGCTCCTCCCGCAAGGGCTGCCTGTGGGCTCTGAACCTGGCCCGCATCGACAAGATGGAGGAGGAGAT
GCACAAGTGGAAGAGGAAGGACCTGGCTGCCATCCACCGGAGTATGGCCAACCCTGAGGAGTTGGACAAG
CTGATCTCCGACCGGCCTGAAAGCTGCCGGCGCCCCGGCAAACCGGGGGAACCAGAGGCCCCCGTGCTGA
CTCACGCCACCACAGTGGCCGTGGCGCATGGCTGCCTGGCTGTCTCCCAGCTCCCACCCCAGCCACTGAT
GACCCTGTCCCTGCAGTCAGTCCCCCTGCACCACCAGGTCCAGCCCCAGGCACATCTTGCTACAGACTCT
CCAGCACCAGCCCAGACCCCGCCACTGCACGCCCTGCCGGACCTCAGCCCCAGCCCGCTCCCCCACCCCG
CCATGGGAAGGGCTCCTGTAGACTTCATCAACATCAGCACCGACATGAACACTGAGGTGGATGCCCTCGA
CCCGAGCATCATGGACTTCGCTCTGCAGGGGAACCTGTGGGAGGAGATGAAGGATGAGGGATTCAGCTTG
GACACACTGGGCGCCTTTGCAGACTCCCCGCTTGGCTGTGACCTGGGGGCCTCAGGCCTAACCCCTGCCT
CGGGTGGCAGCGACCAGTCCTTCCCAGACTTGCAGGTGACGGGTCTCTACACAGCGTACTCCACTCCGGA
CAGTGTGGCTGCATCGGGCACCAGCTCCTCCTCCCAGTACCTGGGTGCACAGGGGAACAAGCCTATAGCC
CTGCTTTAGCTCGAGCCTCTAGAACTATAGTGAGTCGTATTACGTAGATCCAGACATGATAAGATACATT
GATGAGTTTGGACAAACCACAACTAGAATGCAGTGAAAAAAATGCTTTATTTGTGAAATTTGTGATGCTA
TTGCTTTATTTGTAACCATTATAAGCTGCAATAAACAAGTTAACAACAACAATTGCATTCATTTTATGTT
TCAGGTTCAGGGGGAGGTGTGGGAGGTTTTTTAATTCGCGGCCGCGGCGCCAATGCATTGGGCCCGGTAC
CCAGCTTTTGTTCCCTTTAGTGAGGGTTAATTGCGCGCTTGGCGTAATCATGGTCATAGCTGTTTCCTGT
GTGAAATTGTTATCCGCTCACAATTCCACACAACATACGAGCCGGGAGCATAAAGTGTAAAGCCTGGGGT
GCCTAATGAGTGAGCTAACTCACATTAATTGCGTTGCGCTCACTGCCCGCTTTCCAGTCGGGAAACCTGT
CGTGCCAGCTGCATTAATGAATCGGCCAACGCGCGGGGAGAGGCGGTTTGCGTATTGGGCGCTCTTCCGC
TTCCTCGCTCACTGACTCGCTGCGCTCGGTCGTTCGGCTGCGGCGAGCGGTATCAGCTCACTCAAAGGCG
GTAATACGGTTATCCACAGAATCAGGGGATAACGCAGGAAAGAACATGTGAGCAAAAGGCCAGCAAAAGG
CCAGGAACCGTAAAAAGGCCGCGTTGCTGGCGTTTTTCCATAGGCTCCGCCCCCCTGACGAGCATCACAA
AAATCGACGCTCAAGTCAGAGGTGGCGAAACCCGACAGGACTATAAAGATACCAGGCGTTTCCCCCTGGA
AGCTCCCTCGTGCGCTCTCCTGTTCCGACCCTGCCGCTTACCGGATACCTGTCCGCCTTTCTCCCTTCGG
GAAGCGTGGCGCTTTCTCATAGCTCACGCTGTAGGTATCTCAGTTCGGTGTAGGTCGTTCGCTCCAAGCT
GGGCTGTGTGCACGAACCCCCCGTTCAGCCCGACCGCTGCGCCTTATCCGGTAACTATCGTCTTGAGTCC
AACCCGGTAAGACACGACTTATCGCCACTGGCAGCAGCCACTGGTAACAGGATTAGCAGAGCGAGGTATG
TAGGCGGTGCTACAGAGTTCTTGAAGTGGTGGCCTAACTACGGCTACACTAGAAGAACAGTATTTGGTAT
CTGCGCTCTGCTGAAGCCAGTTACCTTCGGAAAAAGAGTTGGTAGCTCTTGATCCGGCAAACAAACCACC
GCTGGTAGCGGTGGTTTTTTTGTTTGCAAGCAGCAGATTACGCGCAGAAAAAAAGGATCTCAAGAAGATC
CTTTGATCTTTTCTACGGGGTCTGACGCTCAGTGGAACGAAAACTCACGTTAAGGGATTTTGGTCATGAG
ATTATCAAAAAGGATCTTCACCTAGATCCTTTTAAATTAAAAATGAAGTTTTAAATCAATCTAAAGTATA
TATGAGTAAACTTGGTCTGACAGTTACCAATGCTTAATCAGTGAGGCACCTATCTCAGCGATCTGTCTAT
TTCGTTCATCCATAGTTGCCTGACTCCCCGTCGTGTAGATAACTACGATACGGGAGGGCTTACCATCTGG
CCCCAGTGCTGCAATGATACCGCGAGACCCACGCTCACCGGCTCCAGATTTATCAGCAATAAACCAGCCA
GCCGGAAGGGCCGAGCGCAGAAGTGGTCCTGCAACTTTATCCGCCTCCATCCAGTCTATTAATTGTTGCC
GGGAAGCTAGAGTAAGTAGTTCGCCAGTTAATAGTTTGCGCAACGTTGTTGCCATTGCTACAGGCATCGT
GGTGTCACGCTCGTCGTTTGGTATGGCTTCATTCAGCTCCGGTTCCCAACGATCAAGGCGAGTTACATGA
TCCCCCATGTTGTGCAAAAAAGCGGTTAGCTCCTTCGGTCCTCCGATCGTTGTCAGAAGTAAGTTGGCCG
CAGTGTTATCACTCATGGTTATGGCAGCACTGCATAATTCTCTTACTGTCATGCCATCCGTAAGATGCTT
TTCTGTGACTGGTGAGTACTCAACCAAGTCATTCTGAGAATAGTGTATGCGGCGACCGAGTTGCTCTTGC
CCGGCGTCAATACGGGATAATACCGCGCCACATAGCAGAACTTTAAAAGTGCTCATCATTGGAAAACGTT
CTTCGGGGCGAAAACTCTCAAGGATCTTACCGCTGTTGAGATCCAGTTCGATGTAACCCACTCGTGCACC
CAACTGATCTTCAGCATCTTTTACTTTCACCAGCGTTTCTGGGTGAGCAAAAACAGGAAGGCAAAATGCC
GCAAAAAAGGGAATAAGGGCGACACGGAAATGTTGAATACTCATACTCTTCCTTTTTCAATATTATTGAA
GCATTTATCAGGGTTATTGTCTCATGAGCGGATACATATTTGAATGTATTTAGAAAAATAAACAAATAGG
GGTTCCGCGCACATTTCCCCGAAAAGTGCCACCTAAATTGTAAGCGTTAATATTTTGTTAAAATTCGCGT
TAAATTTTTGTTAAATCAGCTCATTTTTTAACCAATAGGCCGAAATCGGCAAAATCCCTTATAAATCAAA
AGAATAGACCGAGATAGGGT
[37 nt withheld, positions 4291-4327]
AAAGAACGTGGACTCCAACGTCAAAGG
[49 nt withheld, positions 4355-4403]
T
[91 nt withheld, positions 4405-4495]
G
[124 nt withheld, positions 4497-4620]
CCCATTCGCCATTCAGGCTGCGCAACTGTTGGGAAGGGCGATCGGTGCGGGCCTCTTCGCTATTACGCCA
GTCGACCGCCAATTCAATATGGCGTATATGGACTCATGCCAATTCAATATGGTGGATCTGGACCTGTGCC
AATTCAATATGGCGTATATGGACTCGTGCCAATTCAATATGGTGGATCTGGACCCCAGCCAATTCAATAT
GGCGGACTTGGCACCATGCCAATTCAATATGGCGGACCTGGCACTGTGCCAACTGGGGAGGGGTCTACTT
GGCACGGTGCCAAGTTTGAGGAGGGGTCTTGGCCCTGTGCCAAGTCCGCCATATTGAATTGGCATGGTGC
CAATAATGGCGGCCATATTGGCTATATGCCAGGATCAATATATAGGCAATATCCAATATGGCCCTATGCC
AATATGGCTATTGGCCAGGTTCAATACTATGTATTGGCCCTATGCCATATAGTATTCCATATATGGGTTT
TCCTATTGACGTAGATAGCCCCTCCCAATGGGCGGTCCCATATACCATATATGGGGCTTCCTAATACCGC
CCATAGCCACTCCCCCATTGACGTCAATGGTCTCTATATATGGTCTTTCCTATTGACGTCATATGGGCGG
TCCTATTGACGTATATGGCGCCTCCCCCATTGACGTCAATTACGGTAAATGGCCCGCCTGGCTCAATGCC
CATTGACGTCAATAGGACCACCCACCATTGACGTCAATGGGATGGCTCATTGCCCATTCATATCCGTTCT
CACGCCCCCTATTGACGTCAATGACGGTAAATGGCCCACTTGGCAGTACATCAATATCTATTAATAGTAA
CTTGGCAAGTACATTACTATTGGAAGTACGCCAGGGTACATTGGCAGTACTCCCATTGACGTCAATGGCG
GTAAATGGCCCGCGATGGCTGCCAAGTACATCCCCATTGACGTCAATGGGGAGGGGCAATGACGCAAATG
GGCGTTCCATTGACGTAAATGGGCGGTAGGCGTGCCTAATGGGAGGTCTATATAAGCAATGCTCGTTTAG
GGAAC
Features (pLannotate 1.2.2; 16 found; start..end, strand, type, name):
     35..53      +  promoter       SP6 promoter: promoter for bacteriophage SP6 RNA polymerase
     94..110     +  CDS            FLAG (fragment): FLAG® epitope tag, followed by an enterokinase cleavage site
    139..1686    +  CDS            FOXN4: FOXN4_HUMAN - Experimental evidence at protein level: Swiss-Prot protein existence level 1. Transcription factor essential for neural and some non-neural tissues development, such as retina and lung respectively. Binds to an 11-bp consensus sequence containing the invariant tetranucleotide 5'- ACGC-3'. During development of the central nervous system, is required to specify the amacrine and horizontal cell fates from multipotent retinal progenitors while suppressing the alternative photoreceptor cell fates through activating DLL4-NOTCH signaling. Also acts synergistically with ASCL1/MASH1 to a
   1705..1722    -  promoter       T7 promoter (fragment): promoter for bacteriophage T7 RNA polymerase
   1727..1861    -  polyA_signal   SV40 poly(A) signal: SV40 polyadenylation signal
   1974..1992    -  promoter       T3 promoter: promoter for bacteriophage T3 RNA polymerase
   2037..2053    -  protein_bind   lac operator: The lac repressor binds to the lac operator to inhibit transcription in E. coli. This inhibition can be relieved by adding lactose or isopropyl-β-D-thiogalactopyranoside (IPTG). lac repressor encoded by lacI
   2061..2091    -  promoter       lac promoter: promoter for the E. coli lac operon
   2106..2127    -  protein_bind   CAP binding site: CAP binding activates transcription in the presence of cAMP. E. coli catabolite activator protein
   2140..2232    -  CDS            lacI (fragment): lac repressor; lacI; The lac repressor binds to the lac operator to inhibit transcription in E. coli. This inhibition can be relieved by adding lactose or isopropyl-β-D-thiogalactopyranoside (IPTG).
   2415..3003    -  rep_origin     ori: high-copy-number ColE1/pMB1/pBR322/pUC origin of replication
   3174..4034    -  CDS            AmpR: β-lactamase; bla; confers resistance to ampicillin, carbenicillin, and related antibiotics
   4035..4139    -  promoter       AmpR promoter: bla
   4192..4620    -  rep_origin     f1 ori (sequence partly withheld): f1 bacteriophage origin of replication; arrow indicates direction of (+) strand synthesis
   4625..4691    -  CDS            lacZα (fragment): LacZα fragment of β-galactosidase; lacZ fragment
   4698..5675    +  promoter       CMV IE94 promoter: enhancer/promoter region of simian cytomegalovirus major immediate early transcription unit IE94
