[The description below was written by a language model from this plasmid's Addgene catalogue record and pLannotate feature annotations shown in this document.]
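Description:
Flag-FOXN4 is a mammalian expression plasmid built on the pCS2+ N-flag backbone that carries the human FOXN4 coding sequence for production of an N-terminally Flag-tagged protein. It is maintained in E. coli as a high-copy plasmid through a ColE1/pUC-type origin and is selected with ampicillin via the β-lactamase gene and its native promoter. An f1 origin is also present, along with residual lac promoter/operator, lacI and lacZα fragments that are leftovers of the cloning-vector ancestry rather than functional parts of the expression unit.

Expression is driven by the simian cytomegalovirus IE94 enhancer/promoter, a strong constitutive element, which in the circular sequence sits directly upstream of an SP6 promoter, the backbone-encoded Flag epitope and the FOXN4 open reading frame. The insert was placed between EcoRI and XhoI sites, both retained, and the transcript is terminated by an SV40 polyadenylation signal. The SP6 promoter also allows in vitro synthesis of sense RNA from the same cassette, a standard feature of pCS2-type vectors, while T7 (partial) and T3 promoters lie downstream in the antisense orientation.

FOXN4 is a forkhead-box transcription factor involved in development of neural and some non-neural tissues, including specification of amacrine and horizontal cell fates in the retina. The plasmid belongs to a uniform expression library of FOX family transcription factors, so that family members can be compared in the same vector and tag context. The Flag epitope permits antibody-based detection or pull-down of the overexpressed protein in transfected mammalian cells. The annotated full sequence is consistent in size with the stated backbone plus insert.
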