Addgene plasmid #153140: Flag-FOXN4
Purpose: Expression of Flag tagged human FOXN4 in mammalian cells
Depositing lab: Stefan Koch. Depositing organization: Linkopings Universitet. Publication: A uniform expression library for the exploration of FOX transcription factor biology. Moparthi L, Koch S. Differentiation. 2020 Sep - Oct;115:30-36. doi: 10.1016/j.diff.2020.08.002. Epub 2020 Aug 20. PubMed 32858261.
Backbone
  Vector backbone: pCS2+ N-flag
  Backbone size w/o insert (bp): 4131
  Vector type: Mammalian Expression
Growth in bacteria
  Bacterial resistance: Ampicillin, 100 μg/mL
  Growth temperature: 37°C
  Growth strain: DH5alpha
  Copy number: High Copy
Gene/Insert
  Gene/Insert name: human FOXN4
  Species: H. sapiens (human)
  Insert size (bp): 1609
  Entrez Gene: FOXN4 (a.k.a. FLJ35967)
  Promoter: CMV IE94
  Tag / fusion protein: Flag (N terminal on backbone)
  Cloning method: Restriction Enzyme; 5′ cloning site EcoRI (not destroyed); 3′ cloning site XhoI (not destroyed)
  Sequencing primers: 5′ SP6; 3′ EBV-rev
Terms and licenses: Academic/Nonprofit Terms; Industry Terms: Not Available to Industry
How to cite: Flag-FOXN4 was a gift from Stefan Koch (Addgene plasmid # 153140 ; http://n2t.net/addgene:153140 ; RRID:Addgene_153140)
