>Addgene plasmid #153140 | Flag-FOXN4 | depositor partial sequence | sequence record 296340 | hFOXN4 gene sequence
ATGACAGCCACCATGGGATTACAAGGACGACGACGATAAGGGATCCCATCGATTCGAATTCATAGAAAGT
GACACCTCATCCATAATGTCAGGAATTATTCGAAACTCAGGGCAAAATCACCACCCCTCTCGACAGGAAT
ACAGGCTTCTAGCCACCACCAGCGATGATGACCTTCCCGGGGACCTGCAGTCGCTGTCGTGGCTCACGGC
GGTGGATGTGCCTCGGCTGCAGCAGATGGCAAGTGGCCGCGTGGACCTGGGTGGCCCCTGCGTGCCACAT
CCACACCCAGGTGCCTTGGCTGGGGTGGCCGACCTGCATGTGGGAGCCACTCCAAGTCCCCTTCTCCATG
GCCCAGCAGGCATGGCCCCCCGAGGCATGCCAGGTCTGGGCCCCATAACTGGCCACAGAGACAGCATGAG
CCAGTTCCCCGTGGGGGGCCAGCCCTCATCTGGGCTGCAGGACCCGCCGCATCTGTACTCACCTGCCACC
CAACCACAGTTCCCGCTCCCCCCGGGTGCCCAGCAGTGCCCTCCTGTGGGCCTCTATGGCCCCCCATTTG
GGGTGCGGCCCCCCTACCCCCAGCCCCACGTGGCTGTGCATTCATCTCAAGAACTGCACCCCAAACACTA
CCCCAAGCCCATCTACTCGTACAGCTGTCTGATCGCCATGGCCCTGAAGAACAGCAAGACAGGCAGCCTG
CCTGTGAGCGAGATCTACAGCTTCATGAAGGAGCACTTCCCCTACTTCAAGACGGCCCCCGACGGGTGGA
AGAACTCGGTGCGGCACAACCTGTCTCTGAACAAGTGCTTCGAGAAGGTGGAGAACAAGATGAGCGGCTC
CTCCCGCAAGGGCTGCCTGTGGGCTCTGAACCTGGCCCGCATCGACAAGATGGAGGAGGAGATGCACAAG
TGGAAGAGGAAGGACCTGGCTGCCATCCACCGGAGTATGGCCAACCCTGAGGAGTTGGACAAGCTGATCT
CCGACCGGCCTGAAAGCTGCCGGCGCCCCGGCAAACCGGGGGAACCAGAGGCCCCCGTGCTGACTCACGC
CACCACAGTGGCCGTGGCGCATGGCTGCCTGGCTGTCTCCCAGCTCCCACCCCAGCCACTGATGACCCTG
TCCCTGCAGTCAGTCCCCCTGCACCACCAGGTCCAGCCCCAGGCACATCTTGCTACAGACTCTCCAGCAC
CAGCCCAGACCCCGCCACTGCACGCCCTGCCGGACCTCAGCCCCAGCCCGCTCCCCCACCCCGCCATGGG
AAGGGCTCCTGTAGACTTCATCAACATCAGCACCGACATGAACACTGAGGTGGATGCCCTCGACCCGAGC
ATCATGGACTTCGCTCTGCAGGGGAACCTGTGGGAGGAGATGAAGGATGAGGGATTCAGCTTGGACACAC
TGGGCGCCTTTGCAGACTCCCCGCTTGGCTGTGACCTGGGGGCCTCAGGCCTAACCCCTGCCTCGGGTGG
CAGCGACCAGTCCTTCCCAGACTTGCAGGTGACGGGTCTCTACACAGCGTACTCCACTCCGGACAGTGTG
GCTGCATCGGGCACCAGCTCCTCCTCCCAGTACCTGGGTGCACAGGGGAACAAGCCTATAGCCCTGCTTT
AG
